Addgene plasmid #135386: nSaCas9 Q731 miniABEMax V82G
Purpose: Expression of nSaCas9 intradomain insertion of single evolved TadA monomer (V82G) at the specified position (Q731 )
Depositing lab: Alex Hewitt. Depositing organization: University of Tasmania. Publication: Engineering domain-inlaid SaCas9 adenine base editors with reduced RNA off-targets and increased on-target DNA editing. Nguyen Tran MT, Mohd Khalid MKN, Wang Q, Walker JKR, Lidgerwood GE, Dilworth KL, Lisowski L, Pebay A, Hewitt AW. Nat Commun. 2020 Sep 25;11(1):4871. doi: 10.1038/s41467-020-18715-y. PubMed 32978399.
Backbone
  Vector backbone: pcDNA3.1(+)
  Vector type: Mammalian Expression, CRISPR
  Selectable markers: Blasticidin
Growth in bacteria
  Bacterial resistance: Ampicillin, 100 μg/mL
  Growth temperature: 30°C
  Growth strain: NEB Stable
  Copy number: High Copy
Gene/Insert
  Gene/Insert name: nSaCas9 Q731 miniABEMax V82G
  Species: Synthetic
  Mutation: (V82G)
  Cloning method: Restriction Enzyme; 5′ cloning site Unknown (unknown if destroyed)
Terms and licenses: Academic/Nonprofit Terms; Industry Terms: Not Available to Industry
How to cite: nSaCas9 Q731 miniABEMax V82G was a gift from Alex Hewitt (Addgene plasmid # 135386 ; http://n2t.net/addgene:135386 ; RRID:Addgene_135386)
