[The description below was written by a language model from this plasmid's Addgene catalogue record and pLannotate feature annotations shown in this document.]
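Description:
nSaCas9 Q731 miniABEMax V82G is a mammalian expression plasmid built on the pcDNA3.1(+) backbone that encodes a domain-inlaid adenine base editor. Rather than fusing the deaminase to a terminus of Cas9, a single evolved TadA monomer carrying the V82G substitution is inserted within the Staphylococcus aureus Cas9 nickase at position Q731. The synthetic open reading frame is driven by the CMV immediate-early enhancer and promoter, with a T7 promoter just upstream of the coding sequence. The automated annotation labels the whole roughly 3.9 kb reading frame simply as SaCas9 and does not separately mark the TadA insert, linkers or any nuclear localisation signals, so these details are not resolved in the feature table. A blasticidin S deaminase gene lies shortly downstream of the editor and ahead of the bGH polyadenylation signal, which suggests it is carried on the same transcript. The element linking the two coding sequences is not annotated.

The backbone also retains the standard pcDNA3.1 SV40 promoter–neomycin phosphotransferase cassette with an SV40 poly(A) signal, although the catalogue lists only blasticidin as the mammalian selectable marker. Propagation in E. coli relies on a high-copy ColE1/pUC-type origin and ampicillin resistance, and an f1 origin is present. No guide RNA cassette is annotated, so a SaCas9-compatible sgRNA would presumably have to be supplied separately. The construct belongs to a set of insertion-site variants made to develop SaCas9 adenine base editors with reduced RNA off-target activity and improved on-target A-to-G DNA editing.
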