Features (pLannotate 1.2.2; 21 found; start..end, strand, type, name):
    149..528     +  enhancer       CMV enhancer: human cytomegalovirus immediate early enhancer
    529..732     +  promoter       CMV promoter: human cytomegalovirus (CMV) immediate early promoter
    728..761     +  LTR            5' LTR (truncated) (fragment): truncated 5' long terminal repeat (LTR) from HIV-1
    777..795     +  promoter       T7 promoter: promoter for bacteriophage T7 RNA polymerase
    821..4672    +  CDS            cas9: CAS9_STAAU - Experimental evidence at protein level: Swiss-Prot protein existence level 1. CRISPR (clustered regularly interspaced short palindromic repeat) is an adaptive immune system that provides protection against mobile genetic elements (viruses, transposable elements and conjugative plasmids). CRISPR clusters contain spacers, sequences complementary to antecedent mobile elements, and target invading nucleic acids. CRISPR clusters are transcribed and processed into CRISPR RNA (crRNA). In type II CRISPR systems correct processing of pre-crRNA requires a trans- encoded small RNA (tracrRNA)
   4823..5221    +  CDS            BSD: blasticidin S deaminase; Aspergillus terreus BSD; confers resistance to blasticidin
   5298..5522    +  polyA_signal   bGH poly(A) signal: bovine growth hormone polyadenylation signal
   5526..5547    +  promoter       SV40 promoter (fragment): SV40 enhancer and early promoter
   5568..5996    +  rep_origin     f1 ori (sequence partly withheld): f1 bacteriophage origin of replication; arrow indicates direction of (+) strand synthesis
   6010..6339    +  promoter       SV40 promoter: SV40 enhancer and early promoter
   6406..7197    +  CDS            neo: KKA2_KLEPN - Also known as kan, nptII. Experimental evidence at protein level: Swiss-Prot protein existence level 1. Resistance to kanamycin, neomycin, paromomycin, ribostamycin, butirosin and gentamicin B. From Klebsiella pneumoniae.
   7221..7379    +  CDS            ble (fragment): BLE_KLEPN - Experimental evidence at protein level: Swiss-Prot protein existence level 1. Binding protein with a strong affinity to the bleomycin family of antibiotics. Binds to CL990; an antimitotic-antibiotic compound. From Klebsiella pneumoniae.
   7374..7495    +  polyA_signal   SV40 poly(A) signal: SV40 polyadenylation signal
   7568..7584    -  protein_bind   lac operator: The lac repressor binds to the lac operator to inhibit transcription in E. coli. This inhibition can be relieved by adding lactose or isopropyl-β-D-thiogalactopyranoside (IPTG). lac repressor encoded by lacI
   7592..7622    -  promoter       lac promoter: promoter for the E. coli lac operon
   7637..7658    -  protein_bind   CAP binding site: CAP binding activates transcription in the presence of cAMP. E. coli catabolite activator protein
   7671..7763    -  CDS            lacI (fragment): lac repressor; lacI; The lac repressor binds to the lac operator to inhibit transcription in E. coli. This inhibition can be relieved by adding lactose or isopropyl-β-D-thiogalactopyranoside (IPTG).
   7946..8534    -  rep_origin     ori: high-copy-number ColE1/pMB1/pBR322/pUC origin of replication
   8705..9565    -  CDS            AmpR: β-lactamase; bla; confers resistance to ampicillin, carbenicillin, and related antibiotics
   9566..9670    -  promoter       AmpR promoter: bla
   9729..9781    -  misc_feature   bom (fragment): basis of mobility region from pBR322
>Addgene plasmid #135386 | nSaCas9 Q731 miniABEMax V82G | addgene full sequence | sequence record 267824 | Addgene NGS Result
CCTGCTTGTGTGTTGGAGGTCGCTGAGTAGTGCGCGAGCAAAATTTAAGCTACAACAAGGCAAGGCTTGA
CCGACAATTGCATGAAGAATCTGCTTAGGGTTAGGCGTTTTGCGCTGCTTCGCGATGTACGGGCCAGATA
TACGCGTTGACATTGATTATTGACTAGTTATTAATAGTAATCAATTACGGGGTCATTAGTTCATAGCCCA
TATATGGAGTTCCGCGTTACATAACTTACGGTAAATGGCCCGCCTGGCTGACCGCCCAACGACCCCCGCC
CATTGACGTCAATAATGACGTATGTTCCCATAGTAACGCCAATAGGGACTTTCCATTGACGTCAATGGGT
GGAGTATTTACGGTAAACTGCCCACTTGGCAGTACATCAAGTGTATCATATGCCAAGTACGCCCCCTATT
GACGTCAATGACGGTAAATGGCCCGCCTGGCATTATGCCCAGTACATGACCTTATGGGACTTTCCTACTT
GGCAGTACATCTACGTATTAGTCATCGCTATTACCATGGTGATGCGGTTTTGGCAGTACATCAATGGGCG
TGGATAGCGGTTTGACTCACGGGGATTTCCAAGTCTCCACCCCATTGACGTCAATGGGAGTTTGTTTTGG
CACCAAAATCAACGGGACTTTCCAAAATGTCGTAACAACTCCGCCCCATTGACGCAAATGGGCGGTAGGC
GTGTACGGTGGGAGGTCTATATAAGCAGAGCTCTCTGGCTAACTAGAGAACCCACTGCTTACTGGCTTAT
CGAAATTAATACGACTCACTATAGGGAGACCCAAGCTGGCTAGCGCCACCATGAAGCGAAATTACATTCT
GGGGCTGGCCATTGGCATTACATCAGTGGGCTATGGCATCATTGACTACGAGACAAGGGACGTGATCGAC
GCCGGCGTGAGACTGTTCAAGGAGGCCAACGTGGAGAACAATGAGGGCCGGAGATCCAAGAGGGGAGCAA
GGCGCCTGAAGCGGAGAAGGCGCCACAGAATCCAGAGAGTGAAGAAGCTGCTGTTCGATTACAACCTGCT
GACCGACCACTCCGAGCTGTCTGGCATCAATCCTTATGAGGCCAGAGTGAAGGGCCTGTCCCAGAAGCTG
TCTGAGGAGGAGTTTAGCGCCGCCCTGCTGCACCTGGCAAAGAGGAGAGGCGTGCACAACGTGAATGAGG
TGGAGGAGGACACCGGCAACGAGCTGTCCACAAAGGAGCAGATCAGCCGCAATTCCAAGGCCCTGGAGGA
GAAGTATGTGGCCGAGCTGCAGCTGGAGCGGCTGAAGAAGGATGGCGAGGTGAGGGGCTCCATCAATCGC
TTCAAGACCTCTGACTACGTGAAGGAGGCCAAGCAGCTGCTGAAGGTGCAGAAGGCCTACCACCAGCTGG
ATCAGTCCTTTATCGATACATATATCGACCTGCTGGAGACAAGGCGCACATACTATGAGGGACCAGGAGA
GGGCTCTCCCTTCGGCTGGAAGGACATCAAGGAGTGGTACGAGATGCTGATGGGCCACTGCACCTATTTT
CCAGAGGAGCTGAGAAGCGTGAAGTACGCCTATAACGCCGATCTGTACAACGCCCTGAATGACCTGAACA
ACCTGGTCATCACCAGGGATGAGAACGAGAAGCTGGAGTACTATGAGAAGTTCCAGATCATCGAGAACGT
GTTCAAGCAGAAGAAGAAGCCTACACTGAAGCAGATCGCCAAGGAGATCCTGGTGAACGAGGAGGACATC
AAGGGCTACCGCGTGACCTCCACAGGCAAGCCAGAGTTCACCAATCTGAAGGTGTATCACGATATCAAGG
ACATCACAGCCCGGAAGGAGATCATCGAGAACGCCGAGCTGCTGGATCAGATCGCCAAGATCCTGACCAT
CTATCAGAGCTCCGAGGACATCCAGGAGGAGCTGACCAACCTGAATAGCGAGCTGACACAGGAGGAGATC
GAGCAGATCAGCAATCTGAAGGGCTACACCGGCACACACAACCTGAGCCTGAAGGCCATCAATCTGATCC
TGGATGAGCTGTGGCACACAAACGACAATCAGATCGCCATCTTTAACCGGCTGAAGCTGGTGCCAAAGAA
GGTGGACCTGTCCCAGCAGAAGGAGATCCCAACCACACTGGTGGACGATTTCATCCTGTCTCCCGTGGTG
AAGCGGAGCTTCATCCAGAGCATCAAAGTGATCAACGCCATCATCAAGAAGTACGGCCTGCCCAATGATA
TCATCATCGAGCTGGCCAGGGAGAAGAACTCCAAGGACGCCCAGAAGATGATCAATGAGATGCAGAAGAG
GAACCGCCAGACCAATGAGCGGATCGAGGAGATCATCAGAACCACAGGCAAGGAGAACGCCAAGTACCTG
ATCGAGAAGATCAAGCTGCACGATATGCAGGAGGGCAAGTGTCTGTATTCTCTGGAGGCCATCCCTCTGG
AGGACCTGCTGAACAATCCATTCAACTACGAGGTGGATCACATCATCCCCCGGAGCGTGAGCTTCGACAA
TTCTTTTAACAATAAGGTGCTGGTGAAGCAGGAGGAGAACAGCAAGAAGGGCAATAGGACCCCTTTCCAG
TACCTGTCTAGCTCCGATTCTAAGATCAGCTACGAGACATTCAAGAAGCACATCCTGAATCTGGCCAAGG
GCAAGGGCCGCATCAGCAAGACCAAGAAGGAGTACCTGCTGGAGGAGCGGGACATCAACAGATTCTCCGT
GCAGAAGGACTTCATCAACCGGAATCTGGTGGACACCAGATACGCCACACGCGGCCTGATGAATCTGCTG
CGGTCTTATTTCAGAGTGAACAATCTGGATGTGAAGGTGAAGAGCATCAACGGCGGCTTCACCTCCTTTC
TGCGGAGAAAGTGGAAGTTTAAGAAGGAGCGCAACAAGGGCTATAAGCACCACGCCGAGGATGCCCTGAT
CATCGCCAATGCCGACTTCATCTTTAAGGAGTGGAAGAAGCTGGACAAGGCCAAGAAAGTGATGGAGAAC
CAGCCGAAGAAGAAACGTAAGGTGGGTAGCAGCGGTAGCCCGAAAAAGAAGCGCAAAGTGGGCAGCGACG
CGCTGGACGATTTCGATCTGGACATGCTGGGCAGCGATGCGCTGGATGATTTCGGCGGTGGCAGCTCTGA
GGTGGAGTTTTCCCACGAGTACTGGATGAGACATGCCCTGACCCTGGCCAAGAGGGCACGCGATGAGAGG
GAGGTGCCTGTGGGAGCCGTGCTGGTGCTGAACAATAGAGTGATCGGCGAGGGCTGGAACAGAGCCATCG
GCCTGCACGACCCAACAGCCCATGCCGAAATTATGGCCCTGAGACAGGGCGGCCTGGTCATGCAGAACTA
CAGACTGATTGACGCCACCCTGTACGGCACATTCGAGCCTTGCGTGATGTGCGCCGGCGCCATGATCCAC
TCTAGGATCGGCCGCGTGGTGTTTGGCGTGAGGAACGCAAAAACCGGCGCCGCAGGCTCCCTGATGGACG
TGCTGCACTACCCCGGCATGAATCACCGCGTCGAAATTACCGAGGGAATCCTGGCAGATGAATGTGCCGC
CCTGCTGTGCTATTTCTTTCGGATGCCTAGACAGGTGTTCAATGCTCAGAAGAAGGCCCAGAGCTCCACC
GACGGCGGTAGCGGCGGTAGCGGTGGTAGCGGCGGCAGCGGTGGTAGCGGTGGCAGCGGTGGTCAGATGT
TCGAGGAGAAGCAGGCCGAGAGCATGCCCGAGATCGAGACAGAGCAGGAGTACAAGGAGATTTTCATCAC
ACCTCACCAGATCAAGCACATCAAGGACTTCAAGGACTACAAGTATTCTCACAGGGTGGATAAGAAGCCC
AACCGCGAGCTGATCAATGACACCCTGTATAGCACACGGAAGGACGATAAGGGCAATACCCTGATCGTGA
ACAATCTGAACGGCCTGTACGACAAGGATAATGACAAGCTGAAGAAGCTGATCAACAAGTCTCCCGAGAA
GCTGCTGATGTACCACCACGATCCTCAGACATATCAGAAGCTGAAGCTGATCATGGAGCAGTACGGCGAC
GAGAAGAACCCACTGTATAAGTACTATGAGGAGACAGGCAACTACCTGACAAAGTATAGCAAGAAGGATA
ATGGCCCCGTGATCAAGAAGATCAAGTACTATGGCAACAAGCTGAATGCCCACCTGGACATCACCGACGA
TTACCCTAACTCTCGCAATAAGGTGGTGAAGCTGAGCCTGAAGCCATACCGGTTCGACGTGTACCTGGAC
AACGGCGTGTATAAGTTTGTGACAGTGAAGAATCTGGATGTGATCAAGAAGGAGAACTACTATGAGGTGA
ACAGCAAGTGCTACGAGGAGGCCAAGAAGCTGAAGAAGATCAGCAACCAGGCCGAGTTCATCGCCTCTTT
TTACAACAATGACCTGATCAAGATCAATGGCGAGCTGTATAGAGTGATCGGCGTGAACAATGATCTGCTG
AACAGAATCGAAGTGAATATGATCGACATCACCTACAGGGAGTATCTGGAGAACATGAATGATAAGAGGC
CCCCTCGCATCATCAAGACCATCGCCTCTAAGACACAGAGCATCAAGAAGTACAGCACAGACATCCTGGG
GAACCTGTATGAAGTCAAGAGCAAGAAACATCCTCAGATTATCAAGAAAGGCTCTGGTGGTTCTAAGCGA
CCTGCCGCCACAAAGAAGGCTGGACAGGCTAAGAAGAAGAAAGATTACAAAGACGATGACGATAAGGGAT
CCGGCGCAACAAACTTCTCTCTGCTGAAACAAGCCGGAGATGTCGAAGAGAATCCTGGACCGATGGCCAA
GCCTTTGTCTCAAGAAGAATCCACCCTCATTGAAAGAGCAACGGCTACAATCAACAGCATCCCCATCTCT
GAAGACTACAGCGTCGCCAGCGCAGCTCTCTCTAGCGACGGCCGCATCTTCACTGGTGTCAATGTATATC
ATTTTACTGGGGGACCTTGTGCAGAACTCGTGGTGCTGGGCACTGCTGCTGCTGCGGCAGCTGGCAACCT
GACTTGTATCGTCGCGATCGGAAATGAGAACAGGGGCATCTTGAGCCCCTGCGGACGGTGCCGACAGGTG
CTTCTCGATCTGCATCCTGGGATCAAAGCCATAGTGAAGGACAGTGATGGACAGCCGACGGCAGTTGGGA
TTCGTGAATTGCTGCCCTCTGGTTATGTGTGGGAGGGCTAAGAATTCTGCAGATATCCAGCACAGTGGCG
GCCGCTCGAGTCTAGAGGGCCCGTTTAAACCCGCTGATCAGCCTCGACTGTGCCTTCTAGTTGCCAGCCA
TCTGTTGTTTGCCCCTCCCCCGTGCCTTCCTTGACCCTGGAAGGTGCCACTCCCACTGTCCTTTCCTAAT
AAAATGAGGAAATTGCATCGCATTGTCTGAGTAGGTGTCATTCTATTCTGGGGGGTGGGGTGGGGCAGGA
CAGCAAGGGGGAGGATTGGGAAGACAATAGCAGGCATGCTGGGGATGCGGTGGGCTCTATGGCTTCTGAG
GCGGAAAGAACCAGCTGGGGCTCTAGGGGGTATCCCC
[124 nt withheld, positions 5568-5691]
C
[91 nt withheld, positions 5693-5783]
A
[49 nt withheld, positions 5785-5833]
CCTTTGACGTTGGAGTCCACGTTCTTT
[37 nt withheld, positions 5861-5897]
ACCCTATCTCGGTCTATTCTTTTGATTTATAAGGGATTTTGCCGATTTCGGCCTATTGGTTAAAAAATGA
GCTGATTTAACAAAAATTTAACGCGAATTAATTCTGTGGAATGTGTGTCAGTTAGGGTGTGGAAAGTCCC
CAGGCTCCCCAGCAGGCAGAAGTATGCAAAGCATGCATCTCAATTAGTCAGCAACCAGGTGTGGAAAGTC
CCCAGGCTCCCCAGCAGGCAGAAGTATGCAAAGCATGCATCTCAATTAGTCAGCAACCATAGTCCCGCCC
CTAACTCCGCCCATCCCGCCCCTAACTCCGCCCAGTTCCGCCCATTCTCCGCCCCATGGCTGACTAATTT
TTTTTATTTATGCAGAGGCCGAGGCCGCCTCTGCCTCTGAGCTATTCCAGAAGTAGTGAGGAGGCTTTTT
TGGAGGCCTAGGCTTTTGCAAAAAGCTCCCGGGAGCTTGTATATCCATTTTCGGATCTGATCAAGAGACA
GGATGAGGATCGTTTCGCATGATTGAACAAGATGGATTGCACGCAGGTTCTCCGGCCGCTTGGGTGGAGA
GGCTATTCGGCTATGACTGGGCACAACAGACAATCGGCTGCTCTGATGCCGCCGTGTTCCGGCTGTCAGC
GCAGGGGCGCCCGGTTCTTTTTGTCAAGACCGACCTGTCCGGTGCCCTGAATGAACTGCAGGACGAGGCA
GCGCGGCTATCGTGGCTGGCCACGACGGGCGTTCCTTGCGCAGCTGTGCTCGACGTTGTCACTGAAGCGG
GAAGGGACTGGCTGCTATTGGGCGAAGTGCCGGGGCAGGATCTCCTGTCATCTCACCTTGCTCCTGCCGA
GAAAGTATCCATCATGGCTGATGCAATGCGGCGGCTGCATACGCTTGATCCGGCTACCTGCCCATTCGAC
CACCAAGCGAAACATCGCATCGAGCGAGCACGTACTCGGATGGAAGCCGGTCTTGTCGATCAGGATGATC
TGGACGAAGAGCATCAGGGGCTCGCGCCAGCCGAACTGTTCGCCAGGCTCAAGGCGCGCATGCCCGACGG
CGAGGATCTCGTCGTGACCCATGGCGATGCCTGCTTGCCGAATATCATGGTGGAAAATGGCCGCTTTTCT
GGATTCATCGACTGTGGCCGGCTGGGTGTGGCGGACCGCTATCAGGACATAGCGTTGGCTACCCGTGATA
TTGCTGAAGAGCTTGGCGGCGAATGGGCTGACCGCTTCCTCGTGCTTTACGGTATCGCCGCTCCCGATTC
GCAGCGCATCGCCTTCTATCGCCTTCTTGACGAGTTCTTCTGAGCGGGACTCTGGGGTTCGAAATGACCG
ACCAAGCGACGCCCAACCTGCCATCACGAGATTTCGATTCCACCGCCGCCTTCTATGAAAGGTTGGGCTT
CGGAATCGTTTTCCGGGACGCCGGCTGGATGATCCTCCAGCGCGGGGATCTCATGCTGGAGTTCTTCGCC
CACCCCAACTTGTTTATTGCAGCTTATAATGGTTACAAATAAAGCAATAGCATCACAAATTTCACAAATA
AAGCATTTTTTTCACTGCATTCTAGTTGTGGTTTGTCCAAACTCATCAATGTATCTTATCATGTCTGTAT
ACCGTCGACCTCTAGCTAGAGCTTGGCGTAATCATGGTCATAGCTGTTTCCTGTGTGAAATTGTTATCCG
CTCACAATTCCACACAACATACGAGCCGGAAGCATAAAGTGTAAAGCCTGGGGTGCCTAATGAGTGAGCT
AACTCACATTAATTGCGTTGCGCTCACTGCCCGCTTTCCAGTCGGGAAACCTGTCGTGCCAGCTGCATTA
ATGAATCGGCCAACGCGCGGGGAGAGGCGGTTTGCGTATTGGGCGCTCTTCCGCTTCCTCGCTCACTGAC
TCGCTGCGCTCGGTCGTTCGGCTGCGGCGAGCGGTATCAGCTCACTCAAAGGCGGTAATACGGTTATCCA
CAGAATCAGGGGATAACGCAGGAAAGAACATGTGAGCAAAAGGCCAGCAAAAGGCCAGGAACCGTAAAAA
GGCCGCGTTGCTGGCGTTTTTCCATAGGCTCCGCCCCCCTGACGAGCATCACAAAAATCGACGCTCAAGT
CAGAGGTGGCGAAACCCGACAGGACTATAAAGATACCAGGCGTTTCCCCCTGGAAGCTCCCTCGTGCGCT
CTCCTGTTCCGACCCTGCCGCTTACCGGATACCTGTCCGCCTTTCTCCCTTCGGGAAGCGTGGCGCTTTC
TCATAGCTCACGCTGTAGGTATCTCAGTTCGGTGTAGGTCGTTCGCTCCAAGCTGGGCTGTGTGCACGAA
CCCCCCGTTCAGCCCGACCGCTGCGCCTTATCCGGTAACTATCGTCTTGAGTCCAACCCGGTAAGACACG
ACTTATCGCCACTGGCAGCAGCCACTGGTAACAGGATTAGCAGAGCGAGGTATGTAGGCGGTGCTACAGA
GTTCTTGAAGTGGTGGCCTAACTACGGCTACACTAGAAGAACAGTATTTGGTATCTGCGCTCTGCTGAAG
CCAGTTACCTTCGGAAAAAGAGTTGGTAGCTCTTGATCCGGCAAACAAACCACCGCTGGTAGCGGTGGTT
TTTTTGTTTGCAAGCAGCAGATTACGCGCAGAAAAAAAGGATCTCAAGAAGATCCTTTGATCTTTTCTAC
GGGGTCTGACGCTCAGTGGAACGAAAACTCACGTTAAGGGATTTTGGTCATGAGATTATCAAAAAGGATC
TTCACCTAGATCCTTTTAAATTAAAAATGAAGTTTTAAATCAATCTAAAGTATATATGAGTAAACTTGGT
CTGACAGTTACCAATGCTTAATCAGTGAGGCACCTATCTCAGCGATCTGTCTATTTCGTTCATCCATAGT
TGCCTGACTCCCCGTCGTGTAGATAACTACGATACGGGAGGGCTTACCATCTGGCCCCAGTGCTGCAATG
ATACCGCGAGACCCACGCTCACCGGCTCCAGATTTATCAGCAATAAACCAGCCAGCCGGAAGGGCCGAGC
GCAGAAGTGGTCCTGCAACTTTATCCGCCTCCATCCAGTCTATTAATTGTTGCCGGGAAGCTAGAGTAAG
TAGTTCGCCAGTTAATAGTTTGCGCAACGTTGTTGCCATTGCTACAGGCATCGTGGTGTCACGCTCGTCG
TTTGGTATGGCTTCATTCAGCTCCGGTTCCCAACGATCAAGGCGAGTTACATGATCCCCCATGTTGTGCA
AAAAAGCGGTTAGCTCCTTCGGTCCTCCGATCGTTGTCAGAAGTAAGTTGGCCGCAGTGTTATCACTCAT
GGTTATGGCAGCACTGCATAATTCTCTTACTGTCATGCCATCCGTAAGATGCTTTTCTGTGACTGGTGAG
TACTCAACCAAGTCATTCTGAGAATAGTGTATGCGGCGACCGAGTTGCTCTTGCCCGGCGTCAATACGGG
ATAATACCGCGCCACATAGCAGAACTTTAAAAGTGCTCATCATTGGAAAACGTTCTTCGGGGCGAAAACT
CTCAAGGATCTTACCGCTGTTGAGATCCAGTTCGATGTAACCCACTCGTGCACCCAACTGATCTTCAGCA
TCTTTTACTTTCACCAGCGTTTCTGGGTGAGCAAAAACAGGAAGGCAAAATGCCGCAAAAAAGGGAATAA
GGGCGACACGGAAATGTTGAATACTCATACTCTTCCTTTTTCAATATTATTGAAGCATTTATCAGGGTTA
TTGTCTCATGAGCGGATACATATTTGAATGTATTTAGAAAAATAAACAAATAGGGGTTCCGCGCACATTT
CCCCGAAAAGTGCCACCTGACGTCGACGGATCGGGAGATCTCCCGATCCCCTATGGTGCACTCTCAGTAC
AATCTGCTCTGATGCCGCATAGTTAAGCCAGTATCTGCTC
