>Addgene plasmid #135386 | nSaCas9 Q731 miniABEMax V82G | depositor partial sequence | sequence record 261062 | insert: nSaCas9 (D10A) with intradomain insertion of miniABEMax (evolved ecTadA [V82G]) at position Q731
ATGAAGCGAAATTACATTCTGGGGCTGGCCATTGGCATTACATCAGTGGGCTATGGCATCATTGACTACG
AGACAAGGGACGTGATCGACGCCGGCGTGAGACTGTTCAAGGAGGCCAACGTGGAGAACAATGAGGGCCG
GAGATCCAAGAGGGGAGCAAGGCGCCTGAAGCGGAGAAGGCGCCACAGAATCCAGAGAGTGAAGAAGCTG
CTGTTCGATTACAACCTGCTGACCGACCACTCCGAGCTGTCTGGCATCAATCCTTATGAGGCCAGAGTGA
AGGGCCTGTCCCAGAAGCTGTCTGAGGAGGAGTTTAGCGCCGCCCTGCTGCACCTGGCAAAGAGGAGAGG
CGTGCACAACGTGAATGAGGTGGAGGAGGACACCGGCAACGAGCTGTCCACAAAGGAGCAGATCAGCCGC
AATTCCAAGGCCCTGGAGGAGAAGTATGTGGCCGAGCTGCAGCTGGAGCGGCTGAAGAAGGATGGCGAGG
TGAGGGGCTCCATCAATCGCTTCAAGACCTCTGACTACGTGAAGGAGGCCAAGCAGCTGCTGAAGGTGCA
GAAGGCCTACCACCAGCTGGATCAGTCCTTTATCGATACATATATCGACCTGCTGGAGACAAGGCGCACA
TACTATGAGGGACCAGGAGAGGGCTCTCCCTTCGGCTGGAAGGACATCAAGGAGTGGTACGAGATGCTGA
TGGGCCACTGCACCTATTTTCCAGAGGAGCTGAGAAGCGTGAAGTACGCCTATAACGCCGATCTGTACAA
CGCCCTGAATGACCTGAACAACCTGGTCATCACCAGGGATGAGAACGAGAAGCTGGAGTACTATGAGAAG
TTCCAGATCATCGAGAACGTGTTCAAGCAGAAGAAGAAGCCTACACTGAAGCAGATCGCCAAGGAGATCC
TGGTGAACGAGGAGGACATCAAGGGCTACCGCGTGACCTCCACAGGCAAGCCAGAGTTCACCAATCTGAA
GGTGTATCACGATATCAAGGACATCACAGCCCGGAAGGAGATCATCGAGAACGCCGAGCTGCTGGATCAG
ATCGCCAAGATCCTGACCATCTATCAGAGCTCCGAGGACATCCAGGAGGAGCTGACCAACCTGAATAGCG
AGCTGACACAGGAGGAGATCGAGCAGATCAGCAATCTGAAGGGCTACACCGGCACACACAACCTGAGCCT
GAAGGCCATCAATCTGATCCTGGATGAGCTGTGGCACACAAACGACAATCAGATCGCCATCTTTAACCGG
CTGAAGCTGGTGCCAAAGAAGGTGGACCTGTCCCAGCAGAAGGAGATCCCAACCACACTGGTGGACGATT
TCATCCTGTCTCCCGTGGTGAAGCGGAGCTTCATCCAGAGCATCAAAGTGATCAACGCCATCATCAAGAA
GTACGGCCTGCCCAATGATATCATCATCGAGCTGGCCAGGGAGAAGAACTCCAAGGACGCCCAGAAGATG
ATCAATGAGATGCAGAAGAGGAACCGCCAGACCAATGAGCGGATCGAGGAGATCATCAGAACCACAGGCA
AGGAGAACGCCAAGTACCTGATCGAGAAGATCAAGCTGCACGATATGCAGGAGGGCAAGTGTCTGTATTC
TCTGGAGGCCATCCCTCTGGAGGACCTGCTGAACAATCCATTCAACTACGAGGTGGATCACATCATCCCC
CGGAGCGTGAGCTTCGACAATTCTTTTAACAATAAGGTGCTGGTGAAGCAGGAGGAGAACAGCAAGAAGG
GCAATAGGACCCCTTTCCAGTACCTGTCTAGCTCCGATTCTAAGATCAGCTACGAGACATTCAAGAAGCA
CATCCTGAATCTGGCCAAGGGCAAGGGCCGCATCAGCAAGACCAAGAAGGAGTACCTGCTGGAGGAGCGG
GACATCAACAGATTCTCCGTGCAGAAGGACTTCATCAACCGGAATCTGGTGGACACCAGATACGCCACAC
GCGGCCTGATGAATCTGCTGCGGTCTTATTTCAGAGTGAACAATCTGGATGTGAAGGTGAAGAGCATCAA
CGGCGGCTTCACCTCCTTTCTGCGGAGAAAGTGGAAGTTTAAGAAGGAGCGCAACAAGGGCTATAAGCAC
CACGCCGAGGATGCCCTGATCATCGCCAATGCCGACTTCATCTTTAAGGAGTGGAAGAAGCTGGACAAGG
CCAAGAAAGTGATGGAGAACCAGCCGAAGAAGAAACGTAAGGTGGGTAGCAGCGGTAGCCCGAAAAAGAA
GCGCAAAGTGGGCAGCGACGCGCTGGACGATTTCGATCTGGACATGCTGGGCAGCGATGCGCTGGATGAT
TTCGGCGGTGGCAGCTCTGAGGTGGAGTTTTCCCACGAGTACTGGATGAGACATGCCCTGACCCTGGCCA
AGAGGGCACGCGATGAGAGGGAGGTGCCTGTGGGAGCCGTGCTGGTGCTGAACAATAGAGTGATCGGCGA
GGGCTGGAACAGAGCCATCGGCCTGCACGACCCAACAGCCCATGCCGAAATTATGGCCCTGAGACAGGGC
GGCCTGGTCATGCAGAACTACAGACTGATTGACGCCACCCTGTACGGCACATTCGAGCCTTGCGTGATGT
GCGCCGGCGCCATGATCCACTCTAGGATCGGCCGCGTGGTGTTTGGCGTGAGGAACGCAAAAACCGGCGC
CGCAGGCTCCCTGATGGACGTGCTGCACTACCCCGGCATGAATCACCGCGTCGAAATTACCGAGGGAATC
CTGGCAGATGAATGTGCCGCCCTGCTGTGCTATTTCTTTCGGATGCCTAGACAGGTGTTCAATGCTCAGA
AGAAGGCCCAGAGCTCCACCGACGGCGGTAGCGGCGGTAGCGGTGGTAGCGGCGGCAGCGGTGGTAGCGG
TGGCAGCGGTGGTCAGATGTTCGAGGAGAAGCAGGCCGAGAGCATGCCCGAGATCGAGACAGAGCAGGAG
TACAAGGAGATTTTCATCACACCTCACCAGATCAAGCACATCAAGGACTTCAAGGACTACAAGTATTCTC
ACAGGGTGGATAAGAAGCCCAACCGCGAGCTGATCAATGACACCCTGTATAGCACACGGAAGGACGATAA
GGGCAATACCCTGATCGTGAACAATCTGAACGGCCTGTACGACAAGGATAATGACAAGCTGAAGAAGCTG
ATCAACAAGTCTCCCGAGAAGCTGCTGATGTACCACCACGATCCTCAGACATATCAGAAGCTGAAGCTGA
TCATGGAGCAGTACGGCGACGAGAAGAACCCACTGTATAAGTACTATGAGGAGACAGGCAACTACCTGAC
AAAGTATAGCAAGAAGGATAATGGCCCCGTGATCAAGAAGATCAAGTACTATGGCAACAAGCTGAATGCC
CACCTGGACATCACCGACGATTACCCTAACTCTCGCAATAAGGTGGTGAAGCTGAGCCTGAAGCCATACC
GGTTCGACGTGTACCTGGACAACGGCGTGTATAAGTTTGTGACAGTGAAGAATCTGGATGTGATCAAGAA
GGAGAACTACTATGAGGTGAACAGCAAGTGCTACGAGGAGGCCAAGAAGCTGAAGAAGATCAGCAACCAG
GCCGAGTTCATCGCCTCTTTTTACAACAATGACCTGATCAAGATCAATGGCGAGCTGTATAGAGTGATCG
GCGTGAACAATGATCTGCTGAACAGAATCGAAGTGAATATGATCGACATCACCTACAGGGAGTATCTGGA
GAACATGAATGATAAGAGGCCCCCTCGCATCATCAAGACCATCGCCTCTAAGACACAGAGCATCAAGAAG
TACAGCACAGACATCCTGGGGAACCTGTATGAAGTCAAGAGCAAGAAACATCCTCAGATTATCAAGAAAG
GCTCTGGTGGTTCTAAGCGACCTGCCGCCACAAAGAAGGCTGGACAGGCTAAGAAGAAGAAAGATTACAA
AGACGATGACGATAAGGGATCCGGCGCAACAAACTTCTCTCTGCTGAAACAAGCCGGAGATGTCGAAGAG
AATCCTGGACCGATGGCCAAGCCTTTGTCTCAAGAAGAATCCACCCTCATTGAAAGAGCAACGGCTACAA
TCAACAGCATCCCCATCTCTGAAGACTACAGCGTCGCCAGCGCAGCTCTCTCTAGCGACGGCCGCATCTT
CACTGGTGTCAATGTATATCATTTTACTGGGGGACCTTGTGCAGAACTCGTGGTGCTGGGCACTGCTGCT
GCTGCGGCAGCTGGCAACCTGACTTGTATCGTCGCGATCGGAAATGAGAACAGGGGCATCTTGAGCCCCT
GCGGACGGTGCCGACAGGTGCTTCTCGATCTGCATCCTGGGATCAAAGCCATAGTGAAGGACAGTGATGG
ACAGCCGACGGCAGTTGGGATTCGTGAATTGCTGCCCTCTGGTTATGTGTGGGAGGGCTAA
